>Addgene plasmid #176138 | pLV-mCherry-FKBP-TIAM1(DHPH) | addgene full sequence | sequence record 346221 | Addgene NGS Result
TTCCGCGTTACATAACTTACGGTAAATGGCCCGCCTGGCTGACCGCCCAACGACCCCCGCCCATTGACGT
CAATAATGACGTATGTTCCCATAGTAACGCCAATAGGGACTTTCCATTGACGTCAATGGGTGGAGTATTT
ACGGTAAACTGCCCACTTGGCAGTACATCAAGTGTATCATATGCCAAGTACGCCCCCTATTGACGTCAAT
GACGGTAAATGGCCCGCCTGGCATTATGCCCAGTACATGACCTTATGGGACTTTCCTACTTGGCAGTACA
TCTACGTATTAGTCATCGCTATTACCATGGTGATGCGGTTTTGGCAGTACATCAATGGGCGTGGATAGCG
GTTTGACTCACGGGGATTTCCAAGTCTCCACCCCATTGACGTCAATGGGAGTTTGTTTTGGCACCAAAAT
CAACGGGACTTTCCAAAATGTCGTAACAACTCCGCCCCATTGACGCAAATGGGCGGTAGGCGTGTACGGT
GGGAGGTCTATATAAGCAGAGCTCGTTTAGTGAACCGTCAGATCGCCTGGAGACGCCATCCACGCTGTTT
TGACCTCCATAGAAGACACCGACTCTAGAGGATCCACTAGTCCAGTGTGGTGGAATTCTGCAGATATCAA
CAAGTTTGTACAAAAAAGCAGGCTTTAAAGGAACCAATTCAGTCGACATGGTGAGCAAGGGCGAGGAGGA
TAACATGGCCATCATCAAGGAGTTCATGCGCTTCAAGGTGCACATGGAGGGCTCCGTGAACGGCCACGAG
TTCGAGATCGAGGGCGAGGGCGAGGGCCGCCCCTACGAGGGCACCCAGACCGCCAAGCTGAAGGTGACCA
AGGGTGGCCCCCTGCCCTTCGCCTGGGACATCCTGTCCCCTCAGTTCATGTACGGCTCCAAGGCCTACGT
GAAGCACCCCGCCGACATCCCCGACTACTTGAAGCTGTCCTTCCCCGAGGGCTTCAAGTGGGAGCGCGTG
ATGAACTTCGAGGACGGCGGCGTGGTGACCGTGACCCAGGACTCCTCCCTGCAGGACGGCGAGTTCATCT
ACAAGGTGAAGCTGCGCGGCACCAACTTCCCCTCCGACGGCCCCGTAATGCAGAAGAAGACCATGGGCTG
GGAGGCCTCCTCCGAGCGGATGTACCCCGAGGACGGCGCCCTGAAGGGCGAGATCAAGCAGAGGCTGAAG
CTGAAGGACGGCGGCCACTACGACGCTGAGGTCAAGACCACCTACAAGGCCAAGAAGCCCGTGCAGCTGC
CCGGCGCCTACAACGTCAACATCAAGTTGGACATCACCTCCCACAACGAGGACTACACCATCGTGGAACA
GTACGAACGCGCCGAGGGCCGCCACTCCACCGGCGGCATGGACGAGCTGTACAAGAGTGCTGGTGGTGGA
GTGCAGGTGGAAACCATCTCCCCAGGAGACGGGCGCACCTTCCCCAAGCGCGGCCAGACCTGCGTGGTGC
ACTACACCGGGATGCTTGAAGATGGAAAGAAATTTGATTCCTCCCGGGACAGAAACAAGCCCTTTAAGTT
TATGCTAGGCAAGCAGGAGGTGATCCGAGGCTGGGAAGAAGGGGTTGCCCAGATGAGTGTGGGTCAGAGA
GCCAAACTGACTATATCTCCAGATTATGCCTATGGTGCCACTGGGCACCCAGGCATCATCCCACCACATG
CCACTCTCGTCTTCGATGTGGAGCTTCTAAAACTGGAAAGTGCTGGTGGTAGTGCTGGTGGTAGTGCTGG
TGGTAGTGCTGGTGGTAGTGCTGGTGGTCCTCGAGCAATGAACCCCTCTGACCAGAGCCCATCTCCTCAG
GACTCCACGGGGCCTCAGCTGGCGACCATGAGACAACTCTCGGATGCAGATAAGCTGCGCAAGGTGATCT
GCGAGCTCCTGGAGACGGAGCGCACCTACGTGAAGGATTTAAACTGTCTTATGGAGAGATACCTAAAGCC
TCTTCAAAAAGAAACTTTTCTCACCCAGGATGAGCTTGACGTGCTTTTTGGAAATTTAACGGAAATGGTA
GAGTTTCAAGTAGAATTCCTTAAAACTCTAGAAGATGGAGTGAGACTGGTACCTGATTTGGAAAAGCTTG
AGAAGGTTGATCAATTTAAGAAAGTGCTGTTCTCTCTGGGGGGATCATTCCTGTATTATGCTGACCGCTT
CAAGCTCTACAGTGCCTTCTGCGCCAGCCACACAAAAGTTCCCAAGGTCCTGGTGAAAGCCAAGACAGAC
ACGGCTTTCAAGGCATTCTTGGATGCCCAGAACCCGAAGCAGCAGCACTCATCCACGCTGGAGTCGTACC
TCATCAAGCCCATCCAGAGGATCCTCAAGTACCCACTTCTGCTCAGGGAGCTGTTCGCCCTGACCGATGC
GGAGAGCGAGGAGCACTACCACCTGGACGTGGCCATCAAGACCATGAACAAGGTTGCCAGTCACATCAAT
GAGATGCAGAAAATCCATGAAGAGTTTGGGGCTGTGTTTGACCAGCTGATTGCTGAACAGACTGGTGGGA
AAAAAGAGGTTGCAGATCTGAGCATGGGAGACCTGCTTTTGCACACTACCGTGATCTGGCTGAACCCGCC
GGCCTCGCTGGGCAAGTGGAAAAAGGAACCAGAGTTGGCAGCATTCGTCTTCAAAACTGCTGTGGTCCTT
GTGTATAAAGATGGTTCCAAACAGAAGAAGAAACTTGTAGGATCTCACAGGCTTTCCATTTATGAGGACT
GGGACCCCTTCAGATTTCGACACATGATCCCCACGGAAGCGCTGCAGGTTCGAGCTTTGGCGAGTGCAGA
TGCAGAGGCAAATGCCGTGTGTGAAATTGTCCATGTAAAATCCGAGTCTGAAGGGAGGCCGGAGAGGGTC
TTTCACTTGTGCTGCAGCTCCCCAGAGAGCCGAAAGGATTTCCTAAAGGCTGTGCATTCAATCCTGCGTG
ATAAGCACAGAAGACAGTGAGCGGCCGCACTCGAGATATCTAGACCCAGCTTTCTTGTACAAAGTGGTTG
ATATCCAGCACAGTGGCGGCCGCTCGAGTCTAGAGGGCCCGCGGTTCGAAGGTAAGCCTATCCCTAACCC
TCTCCTCGGTCTCGATTCTACGCGTACCGGTTAGTAATGATCGACAATCAACCTCTGGATTACAAAATTT
GTGAAAGATTGACTGGTATTCTTAACTATGTTGCTCCTTTTACGCTATGTGGATACGCTGCTTTAATGCC
TTTGTATCATGCTATTGCTTCCCGTATGGCTTTCATTTTCTCCTCCTTGTATAAATCCTGGTTGCTGTCT
CTTTATGAGGAGTTGTGGCCCGTTGTCAGGCAACGTGGCGTGGTGTGCACTGTGTTTGCTGACGCAACCC
CCACTGGTTGGGGCATTGCCACCACCTGTCAGCTCCTTTCCGGGACTTTCGCTTTCCCCCTCCCTATTGC
CACGGCGGAACTCATCGCCGCCTGCCTTGCCCGCTGCTGGACAGGGGCTCGGCTGTTGGGCACTGACAAT
TCCGTGGTGTTGTCGGGGAAGCTGACGTCCTTTCCATGGCTGCTCGCCTGTGTTGCCACCTGGATTCTGC
GCGGGACGTCCTTCTGCTACGTCCCTTCGGCCCTCAATCCAGCGGACCTTCCTTCCCGCGGCCTGCTGCC
GGCTCTGCGGCCTCTTCCGCGTCTTCGCCTTCGCCCTCAGACGAGTCGGATCTCCCTTTGGGCCGCCTCC
CCGCCTGGCGATGGTACCGGTGTGGAAAGTCCCCAGGCTCCCCAGCAGGCAGAAGTATGCAAAGCATGCA
TCTCAATTAGTCAGCAACCAGGTGTGGAAAGTCCCCAGGCTCCCCAGCAGGCAGAAGTATGCAAAGCATG
CATCTCAATTAGTCAGCAACCATAGTCCCGCCCCTAACTCCGCCCATCCCGCCCCTAACTCCGCCCAGTT
CCGCCCATTCTCCGCCCCATGGCTGACTAATTTTTTTTATTTATGCAGAGGCCGAGGCCGCCTCTGCCTC
TGAGCTATTCCAGAAGTAGTGAGGAGGCTTTTTTGGAGGCCTAGGCTTTTGCAAAAAGCTCCCGGGAGCT
TGTATATCCATTTTCGGATCTGATCAGCACGTGTTGACAATTAATCATCGGCATAGTATATCGGCATAGT
ATAATACGACAAGGTGAGGAACTAAACCATGGCCAAGCCTTTGTCTCAAGAAGAATCCACCCTCATTGAA
AGAGCAACGGCTACAATCAACAGCATCCCCATCTCTGAAGACTACAGCGTCGCCAGCGCAGCTCTCTCTA
GCGACGGCCGCATCTTCACTGGTGTCAATGTATATCATTTTACTGGGGGACCTTGTGCAGAACTCGTGGT
GCTGGGCACTGCTGCTGCTGCGGCAGCTGGCAACCTGACTTGTATCGTCGCGATCGGAAATGAGAACAGG
GGCATCTTGAGCCCCTGCGGACGGTGCCGACAGGTGCTTCTCGATCTGCATCCTGGGATCAAAGCCATAG
TGAAGGACAGTGATGGACAGCCGACGGCAGTTGGGATTCGTGAATTGCTGCCCTCTGGTTATGTGTGGGA
GGGCTAAGCACAATTCGAGCTCGGTACCTTTAAGACCAATGACTTACAAGGCAGCTGTAGATCTTAGCCA
CTTTTTAAAAGAAAAGGGGGGACTGGAAGGGCTAATTCACTCCCAACGAAGACAAGATCTGCTTTTTGCT
TGTACTGGGTCTCTCTGGTTAGACCAGATCTGAGCCTGGGAGCTCTCTGGCTAACTAGGGAACCCACTGC
TTAAGCCTCAATAAAGCTTGCCTTGAGTGCTTCAAGTAGTGTGTGCCCGTCTGTTGTGTGACTCTGGTAA
CTAGAGATCCCTCAGACCCTTTTAGTCAGTGTGGAAAATCTCTAGCAGTAGTAGTTCATGTCATCTTATT
ATTCAGTATTTATAACTTGCAAAGAAATGAATATCAGAGAGTGAGAGGAACTTGTTTATTGCAGCTTATA
ATGGTTACAAATAAAGCAATAGCATCACAAATTTCACAAATAAAGCATTTTTTTCACTGCATTCTAGTTG
TGGTTTGTCCAAACTCATCAATGTATCTTATCATGTCTGGCTCTAGCTATCCCGCCCCTAACTCCGCCCA
TCCCGCCCCTAACTCCGCCCAGTTCCGCCCATTCTCCGCCCCATGGCTGACTAATTTTTTTTATTTATGC
AGAGGCCGAGGCCGCCTCGGCCTCTGAGCTATTCCAGAAGTAGTGAGGAGGCTTTTTTGGAGGCCTAGGG
ACGTACCCAATTCGCCCTATAGTGAGTCGTATTACGCGCGCTCACTGGCCGTCGTTTTACAACGTCGTGA
CTGGGAAAACCCTGGCGTTACCCAACTTAATCGCCTTGCAGCACATCCCCCTTTCGCCAGCTGGCGTAAT
AGCGAAGAGGCCCGCACCGATCGCCCTTCCCAACAGTTGCGCAGCCTGAATGGCGAATGGG
[124 nt withheld, positions 5452-5575]
C
[91 nt withheld, positions 5577-5667]
A
[49 nt withheld, positions 5669-5717]
CCTTTGACGTTGGAGTCCACGTTCTTT
[37 nt withheld, positions 5745-5781]
ACCCTATCTCGGTCTATTCTTTTGATTTATAAGGGATTTTGCCGATTTCGGCCTATTGGTTAAAAAATGA
GCTGATTTAACAAAAATTTAACGCGAATTTTAACAAAATATTAACGCTTACAATTTAGGTGGCACTTTTC
GGGGAAATGTGCGCGGAACCCCTATTTGTTTATTTTTCTAAATACATTCAAATATGTATCCGCTCATGAG
ACAATAACCCTGATAAATGCTTCAATAATATTGAAAAAGGAAGAGTATGAGTATTCAACATTTCCGTGTC
GCCCTTATTCCCTTTTTTGCGGCATTTTGCCTTCCTGTTTTTGCTCACCCAGAAACGCTGGTGAAAGTAA
AAGATGCTGAAGATCAGTTGGGTGCACGAGTGGGTTACATCGAACTGGATCTCAACAGCGGTAAGATCCT
TGAGAGTTTTCGCCCCGAAGAACGTTTTCCAATGATGAGCACTTTTAAAGTTCTGCTATGTGGCGCGGTA
TTATCCCGTATTGACGCCGGGCAAGAGCAACTCGGTCGCCGCATACACTATTCTCAGAATGACTTGGTTG
AGTACTCACCAGTCACAGAAAAGCATCTTACGGATGGCATGACAGTAAGAGAATTATGCAGTGCTGCCAT
AACCATGAGTGATAACACTGCGGCCAACTTACTTCTGACAACGATCGGAGGACCGAAGGAGCTAACCGCT
TTTTTGCACAACATGGGGGATCATGTAACTCGCCTTGATCGTTGGGAACCGGAGCTGAATGAAGCCATAC
CAAACGACGAGCGTGACACCACGATGCCTGTAGCAATGGCAACAACGTTGCGCAAACTATTAACTGGCGA
ACTACTTACTCTAGCTTCCCGGCAACAATTAATAGACTGGATGGAGGCGGATAAAGTTGCAGGACCACTT
CTGCGCTCGGCCCTTCCGGCTGGCTGGTTTATTGCTGATAAATCTGGAGCCGGTGAGCGTGGGTCTCGCG
GTATCATTGCAGCACTGGGGCCAGATGGTAAGCCCTCCCGTATCGTAGTTATCTACACGACGGGGAGTCA
GGCAACTATGGATGAACGAAATAGACAGATCGCTGAGATAGGTGCCTCACTGATTAAGCATTGGTAACTG
TCAGACCAAGTTTACTCATATATACTTTAGATTGATTTAAAACTTCATTTTTAATTTAAAAGGATCTAGG
TGAAGATCCTTTTTGATAATCTCATGACCAAAATCCCTTAACGTGAGTTTTCGTTCCACTGAGCGTCAGA
CCCCGTAGAAAAGATCAAAGGATCTTCTTGAGATCCTTTTTTTCTGCGCGTAATCTGCTGCTTGCAAACA
AAAAAACCACCGCTACCAGCGGTGGTTTGTTTGCCGGATCAAGAGCTACCAACTCTTTTTCCGAAGGTAA
CTGGCTTCAGCAGAGCGCAGATACCAAATACTGTTCTTCTAGTGTAGCCGTAGTTAGGCCACCACTTCAA
GAACTCTGTAGCACCGCCTACATACCTCGCTCTGCTAATCCTGTTACCAGTGGCTGCTGCCAGTGGCGAT
AAGTCGTGTCTTACCGGGTTGGACTCAAGACGATAGTTACCGGATAAGGCGCAGCGGTCGGGCTGAACGG
GGGGTTCGTGCACACAGCCCAGCTTGGAGCGAACGACCTACACCGAACTGAGATACCTACAGCGTGAGCT
ATGAGAAAGCGCCACGCTTCCCGAAGGGAGAAAGGCGGACAGGTATCCGGTAAGCGGCAGGGTCGGAACA
GGAGAGCGCACGAGGGAGCTTCCAGGGGGAAACGCCTGGTATCTTTATAGTCCTGTCGGGTTTCGCCACC
TCTGACTTGAGCGTCGATTTTTGTGATGCTCGTCAGGGGGGCGGAGCCTATGGAAAAACGCCAGCAACGC
GGCCTTTTTACGGTTCCTGGCCTTTTGCTGGCCTTTTGCTCACATGTTCTTTCCTGCGTTATCCCCTGAT
TCTGTGGATAACCGTATTACCGCCTTTGAGTGAGCTGATACCGCTCGCCGCAGCCGAACGACCGAGCGCA
GCGAGTCAGTGAGCGAGGAAGCGGAAGAGCGCCCAATACGCAAACCGCCTCTCCCCGCGCGTTGGCCGAT
TCATTAATGCAGCTGGCACGACAGGTTTCCCGACTGGAAAGCGGGCAGTGAGCGCAACGCAATTAATGTG
AGTTAGCTCACTCATTAGGCACCCCAGGCTTTACACTTTATGCTTCCGGCTCGTATGTTGTGTGGAATTG
TGAGCGGATAACAATTTCACACAGGAAACAGCTATGACCATGATTACGCCAAGCGCGCAATTAACCCTCA
CTAAAGGGAACAAAAGCTGGAGCTGCAAGCTTAATGTAGTCTTATGCAATACTCTTGTAGTCTTGCAACA
TGGTAACGATGAGTTAGCAACATGCCTTACAAGGAGAGAAAAAGCACCGTGCATGCCGATTGGTGGAAGT
AAGGTGGTACGATCGTGCCTTATTAGGAAGGCAACAGACGGGTCTGACATGGATTGGACGAACCACTGAA
TTGCCGCATTGCAGAGATATTGTATTTAAGTGCCTAGCTCGATACATAAACGGGTCTCTCTGGTTAGACC
AGATCTGAGCCTGGGAGCTCTCTGGCTAACTAGGGAACCCACTGCTTAAGCCTCAATAAAGCTTGCCTTG
AGTGCTTCAAGTAGTGTGTGCCCGTCTGTTGTGTGACTCTGGTAACTAGAGATCCCTCAGACCCTTTTAG
TCAGTGTGGAAAATCTCTAGCAGTGGCGCCCGAACAGGGACTTGAAAGCGAAAGGGAAACCAGAGGAGCT
CTCTCGACGCAGGACTCGGCTTGCTGAAGCGCGCACGGCAAGAGGCGAGGGGCGGCGACTGGTGAGTACG
CCAAAAATTTTGACTAGCGGAGGCTAGAAGGAGAGAGATGGGTGCGAGAGCGTCAGTATTAAGCGGGGGA
GAATTAGATCGCGATGGGAAAAAATTCGGTTAAGGCCAGGGGGAAAGAAAAAATATAAATTAAAACATAT
AGTATGGGCAAGCAGGGAGCTAGAACGATTCGCAGTTAATCCTGGCCTGTTAGAAACATCAGAAGGCTGT
AGACAAATACTGGGACAGCTACAACCATCCCTTCAGACAGGATCAGAAGAACTTAGATCATTATATAATA
CAGTAGCAACCCTCTATTGTGTGCATCAAAGGATAGAGATAAAAGACACCAAGGAAGCTTTAGACAAGAT
AGAGGAAGAGCAAAACAAAAGTAAGACCACCGCACAGCAAGCGGCCGCTGATCTTCAGACCTGGAGGAGG
AGATATGAGGGACAATTGGAGAAGTGAATTATATAAATATAAAGTAGTAAAAATTGAACCATTAGGAGTA
GCACCCACCAAGGCAAAGAGAAGAGTGGTGCAGAGAGAAAAAAGAGCAGTGGGAATAGGAGCTTTGTTCC
TTGGGTTCTTGGGAGCAGCAGGAAGCACTATGGGCGCAGCGTCAATGACGCTGACGGTACAGGCCAGACA
ATTATTGTCTGGTATAGTGCAGCAGCAGAACAATTTGCTGAGGGCTATTGAGGCGCAACAGCATCTGTTG
CAACTCACAGTCTGGGGCATCAAGCAGCTCCAGGCAAGAATCCTGGCTGTGGAAAGATACCTAAAGGATC
AACAGCTCCTGGGGATTTGGGGTTGCTCTGGAAAACTCATTTGCACCACTGCTGTGCCTTGGAATGCTAG
TTGGAGTAATAAATCTCTGGAACAGATTTGGAATCACACGACCTGGATGGAGTGGGACAGAGAAATTAAC
AATTACACAAGCTTAATACACTCCTTAATTGAAGAATCGCAAAACCAGCAAGAAAAGAATGAACAAGAAT
TATTGGAATTAGATAAATGGGCAAGTTTGTGGAATTGGTTTAACATAACAAATTGGCTGTGGTATATAAA
ATTATTCATAATGATAGTAGGAGGCTTGGTAGGTTTAAGAATAGTTTTTGCTGTACTTTCTATAGTGAAT
AGAGTTAGGCAGGGATATTCACCATTATCGTTTCAGACCCACCTCCCAACCCCGAGGGGACCCGACAGGC
CCGAAGGAATAGAAGAAGAAGGTGGAGAGAGAGACAGAGACAGATCCATTCGATTAGTGAACGGATCTCG
ACGGTATCGGTTAACTTTTAAAAGAAAAGGGGGGATTGGGGGGTACAGTGCAGGGGAAAGAATAGTAGAC
ATAATAGCAACAGACATACAAACTAAAGAATTACAAAAACAAATTACAAAAATTCAAAATTTTATCGATA
AGCTTGGGAG
Features (pLannotate 1.2.2; 34 found; start..end, strand, type, name):
      6..309     +  enhancer       CMV enhancer: human cytomegalovirus immediate early enhancer
    310..513     +  promoter       CMV promoter: human cytomegalovirus (CMV) immediate early promoter
    630..654     +  protein_bind   attB1: mutant version of attB; recombination site for the Gateway® BP reaction BP Clonase™
    678..1385    +  CDS            mCherry: mCherry is a basic (constitutively fluorescent) red fluorescent protein published in 2004, derived from Discosoma sp.. It is reported to be a very rapidly-maturing monomer with low acid sensitivity.
   1398..1718    +  CDS            DmrB: F36V mutant of FK506-binding protein FKBP12 binds synthetic ligands that do not bind wild-type FKBP
   1788..2957    +  CDS            TIAM1 (fragment): TIAM1_HUMAN - Experimental evidence at protein level: Swiss-Prot protein existence level 1. Guanyl-nucleotide exchange factor that activates RHO-like proteins and connects extracellular signals to cytoskeletal activities. Activates RAC1, CDC42, and to a lesser extent RHOA and their downstream signaling to regulate processes like cell adhesion and cell migration. From Homo sapiens (Human).
   2984..3008    -  protein_bind   attB2: mutant version of attB; recombination site for the Gateway® BP reaction BP Clonase™
   3061..3102    +  CDS            V5 tag: epitope tag from simian virus 5
   3126..3714    +  misc_feature   WPRE: woodchuck hepatitis virus posttranscriptional regulatory element
   3729..4045    +  promoter       SV40 promoter: SV40 enhancer and early promoter
   4093..4140    +  promoter       EM7 promoter: synthetic bacterial promoter&nbsp
   4159..4557    +  CDS            BSD: blasticidin S deaminase; Aspergillus terreus BSD; confers resistance to blasticidin
   4574..4642    +  CDS            nef (fragment): NEF_HV1Z2 - Experimental evidence at protein level: Swiss-Prot protein existence level 1. Extracellular Nef protein targets CD4(+) T-lymphocytes for apoptosis by interacting with CXCR4 surface receptors. From Human immunodeficiency virus type 1 group M subtype D (isolate Z2/CDC-Z34) (HIV-1).
   4644..4877    +  LTR            3' LTR (ΔU3): self-inactivating 3' long terminal repeat (LTR) from HIV-1
   4949..5070    +  polyA_signal   SV40 poly(A) signal: SV40 polyadenylation signal
   5110..5245    +  rep_origin     SV40 ori: SV40 origin of replication
   5266..5284    -  promoter       T7 promoter: promoter for bacteriophage T7 RNA polymerase
   5292..5447    +  CDS            lacZα (fragment): LacZα fragment of β-galactosidase; lacZ fragment
   5452..5880    +  rep_origin     f1 ori (sequence partly withheld): f1 bacteriophage origin of replication; arrow indicates direction of (+) strand synthesis
   5933..6037    +  promoter       AmpR promoter: bla
   6038..6898    +  CDS            AmpR: β-lactamase; bla; confers resistance to ampicillin, carbenicillin, and related antibiotics
   7069..7657    +  rep_origin     ori: high-copy-number ColE1/pMB1/pBR322/pUC origin of replication
   7840..7932    +  CDS            lacI (fragment): lac repressor; lacI; The lac repressor binds to the lac operator to inhibit transcription in E. coli. This inhibition can be relieved by adding lactose or isopropyl-β-D-thiogalactopyranoside (IPTG).
   7945..7966    +  protein_bind   CAP binding site: CAP binding activates transcription in the presence of cAMP. E. coli catabolite activator protein
   7981..8011    +  promoter       lac promoter: promoter for the E. coli lac operon
   8019..8035    +  protein_bind   lac operator: The lac repressor binds to the lac operator to inhibit transcription in E. coli. This inhibition can be relieved by adding lactose or isopropyl-β-D-thiogalactopyranoside (IPTG). lac repressor encoded by lacI
   8080..8098    +  promoter       T3 promoter: promoter for bacteriophage T3 RNA polymerase
   8126..8352    +  promoter       RSV promoter: Rous sarcoma virus enhancer/promoter
   8353..8533    +  LTR            5' LTR (truncated): truncated 5' long terminal repeat (LTR) from HIV-1
   8580..8705    +  misc_feature   HIV-1 Ψ: packaging signal of human immunodeficiency virus type 1
   8689..9052    +  CDS            HIV-1 gag (fragment): gag protein from human immunodeficiency virus 1; gag
   9198..9431    +  misc_feature   RRE: The Rev response element (RRE) of HIV-1 allows for Rev-dependent mRNA export from the nucleus to the cytoplasm.
   9808..9908    +  CDS            Rev (fragment): human immunodeficiency virus 1 (HIV-1) Rev protein; rev; enhances nuclear export of unspliced and incompletely spliced viral mRNAs
   9927..10044   +  misc_feature   cPPT/CTS: central polypurine tract and central termination sequence of HIV-1
