[The description below was written by a language model from this plasmid's Addgene catalogue record and pLannotate feature annotations shown in this document.]
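Description:
pLV-mCherry-FKBP-TIAM1(DHPH) is a third-generation-style, self-inactivating HIV-1 lentiviral transfer plasmid of about 10 kb, built by Gateway cloning into a pLV backbone. In bacteria it is maintained through a high-copy ColE1/pUC origin and ampicillin resistance (AmpR); an f1 origin and remnants of lac/T7/T3 cloning sequences are also present. The viral genome is transcribed from an RSV promoter fused to a truncated 5' LTR and carries the Ψ packaging signal with a partial gag sequence, the RRE for Rev-dependent export, the cPPT/CTS, a WPRE to enhance transcript expression, and a ΔU3 3' LTR followed by an SV40 polyadenylation signal.

The payload, flanked by attB1 and attB2 sites, is driven by the CMV enhancer/promoter and encodes a fusion of the red fluorescent protein mCherry, an FKBP12 domain, and a fragment of human TIAM1 that, according to the construct name, corresponds to the catalytic DH-PH guanine nucleotide exchange module. The automated annotation labels the FKBP segment as the F36V variant DmrB, whereas the catalogue describes it simply as FKBP for rapamycin-induced pairing with FRB, so the exact variant should be checked against the sequence. A V5 tag is annotated downstream of attB2, but the record does not show whether it is in frame with the fusion. An SV40/EM7 promoter-driven blasticidin S deaminase cassette allows selection of transduced mammalian cells.

The construct serves as the recruitable half of a chemically induced dimerization system. Adding rapamycin brings the fusion to an FRB-tagged partner supplied separately, typically a membrane-anchored one, which activates Rac1, while mCherry reports the relocation. It was deposited with work on controlling Rho GTPase activity and endothelial barrier strength.
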