Addgene plasmid #176138: pLV-mCherry-FKBP-TIAM1(DHPH)
Purpose: Heterodimerization with FRB (rapamycin), Rac1 activation
Depositing lab: Dorus Gadella. Depositing organization: University of Amsterdam. Publication: Opto-RhoGEFs, an optimized optogenetic toolbox to reversibly control Rho GTPase activity on a global to subcellular scale, enabling precise control over vascular endothelial barrier strength. Mahlandt EK, Palacios Martinez S, Arts JJG, Tol S, van Buul JD, Goedhart J. Elife. 2023 Jul 14;12:RP84364. doi: 10.7554/eLife.84364. PubMed 37449837.
Backbone
  Vector backbone: pLV
  Vector type: Lentiviral
Growth in bacteria
  Bacterial resistance: Ampicillin, 100 μg/mL
  Growth temperature: 30°C
  Growth strain: NEB Stable
  Copy number: High Copy
Gene/Insert
  Gene/Insert name: TIAM1
  Species: H. sapiens (human)
  Entrez Gene: TIAM1 (a.k.a. NEDLDS, TIAM-1)
  Cloning method: Gateway Cloning
Terms and licenses: Academic/Nonprofit Terms; Industry Terms: Not Available to Industry
Depositor comments: Please visit https://doi.org/10.1101/2022.10.17.512253 for bioRxiv preprint.
How to cite: pLV-mCherry-FKBP-TIAM1(DHPH) was a gift from Dorus Gadella (Addgene plasmid # 176138 ; http://n2t.net/addgene:176138 ; RRID:Addgene_176138)
